>Addgene plasmid #145845 | pAc5.1B-EGFP-DmDCP1_1-273_A | depositor full sequence | sequence record 288290 | Full Sequence
CTTCAAGGAATTAATTCTATATTCTAAAAACACAAATGATACTTCTAAAAAAAATCATGAATGGCATCAA
CTCTGAATCAAATCTTTGCAGATGCACCTACTTCTCATTTCCACTGTCACATCATTTTTCCAGATCTCGC
TGCCTGTTATGTGGCCCACAAACCAAGACACGTTTTATGGCCATTAAAGCTGGCTGATCGTCGCCAAACA
CCAAATACATATCAATATGTACATTCGAGAAAGAAGCGATCAAAGAAGCGTCTTCGGGCGAGTAGGAGAA
TGCGGAGGAGAAGGAGAACGAGCTGATCTAGTATCTCTCCACAATCCAATGCCAACTGACCAACTGGCCA
TATTCGGAGCAATTTGAAGCCAATTTCCATCGCCTGGCGATCGCTCCATTCTTGGCTATATGTTTTTCAC
CGTTCCCGGGGCCATTTTCAAAGACTCGTCGGTAAGATAAGATTGTGTCACTCGCTGTCTCTCTTCATTT
GTCGAAGAATGCTGAGGAATTTCGCGATGACGTCGGCGAGTATTTTGAAGAATGAGAATAATTTGTATTT
ATACGAAAATCAGTTAGTGGAATTTTCTACAAAAACATGTTATCTATAGATAATTTTGTTGCAAAATATG
TTGACTATGACAAAGATTGTATGTATATACCTTTAATGTATTCTCATTTTCTTATGTATTTATAATGGCA
ATGATGATACTGATGATATTTTAAGATGATGCCAGACCACAGGCTGATTTCTGCGTCTTTTGCCGAACGC
AGTGCATGTGCGGTTGTTGTTTTTTGGAATAGTTTCAATTTTCGGACTGTCCGCTTTGATTTCAGTTTCT
TGGCTTATTCAAAAAGCAAAGTAAAGCCAAAAAAGCGAGATGGCAATACCAAATGCGGCAAAACGGTAGT
GGAAGGAAAGGGGTGCGGGGCAGCGGAAGGAAGGGTGGGGCGGGGCGTGGCGGGGTCTGTGGCTGGGCGC
GACGTCACCGACGTTGGAGCCACTCCTTTGACCATGTGTGCGTGTGTGTATTATTCGTGTCTCGCCACTC
GCCGGTTGTTTTTTTCTTTTTATCTCGCTCTCTCTAGCGCCATCTCGTACGCATGCTCAACGCACCGCAT
GTTGCCGTGTCCTTTATGCGTCATTTTGGCTCGAAATAGGCAATTATTTAAACAAAGATTAGTCAACGAA
AACGCTAAAATAAATAAGTCTACAATATGGTTACTTATTGCCATGTGTGTGCAGCCAACGATAGCAACAA
AAGCAACAACACAGTGGCTTTCCCTCTTTCACTTTTTGTTTGCAAGCGCGTGCGAGCAAGACGGCACGAC
CGGCAAACGCAATTACGCTGACAAAGAGCAGACGAAGTTTTGGCCGAAAAACATCAAGGCGCCTGATACG
AATGCATTTGCAATAACAATTGCGATATTTAATATTGTTTATGAAGCTGTTTGACTTCAAAACACACAAA
AAAAAAAATAAAACAAATTATTTGAAAGAGAATTAGGAATCGGACAGCTTATCGTTACGGGCTAACAGCA
CACCGAGACGAAATAGCTTACCTGACGTCACAGCCTCTGGAAGAACTGCCGCCAAGCAGAGAGAGAGAGA
AAAAGAGGGAGAGCAGCTTAGACCGCATGTGCTTGTGTGTGAGGCGTCTCTCTCTTCGTCTCCTGTTTGC
GCAAACGCATAGACTGCACTGAGAAAATCGATTACCTATTTTTTATGAATGAATATTTGCACTATTACTA
TTCAAAACTATTAAGATAGCAATCACATTCAATAGCCAAATACTATACCACCTGAGCGATGCAACGAAAT
GATCAATTTGAGCAAAAATGCTGCATATTTAGGACGGCATCATTATAGAAATGCTTCTTGCTGTGTACTT
TTCTCTCGTCTGGCAGCTGTTTCGCCGTTATTGTTAAAACCGGCTTAAGTTAGGTGTGTTTTCTACGACT
AGTGATGCCCCTACTAGAAGATGTGTGTTGCACAAATGTCCCTGAATAACCAATTTGAAGTGCAGATAGC
AGTAAACGTAAGCTAATATGAATATTATTTAACTGTAATGTTTTAATATCGCTGGACATTACTAATAAAC
CCACTATAAACACATGTACATATGTATGTTTTGGCATACAATGAGTAGTTGGGGAAAAAATGTGTAAAAG
CACCGTGACCATCACAGCATAAAGATAACCAGCTGAAGTATCGAATATGAGTAACCCCCAAATTGAATCA
CATGCCGCAACTGATAGGACCCATGGAAGTACACTCTTCATGGCGATATACAAGACACACACAAGCACGA
ACACCCAGTTGCGGAGGAAATTCTCCGTAAATGAAAACCCAATCGGCGAACAATTCATACCCATATATGG
TAAAAGTTTTGAACGCGACTTGAGAGCGGAGAGCATTGCGGCTGATAAGGTTTTAGCGCTAAGCGGGCTT
TATAAAACGGGCTGCGGGACCAGTTTTCATATCACTACCGTTTGAGTTCTTGTGCTGTGTGGATACTCCT
CCCGACACAAAGCCGCTCCATCAGCCAGCAGTCGTCTAATCCAGAGACCCCGGATCGGGGTACCAACATG
GTGAGCAAGGGCGAGGAGCTGTTCACCGGGGTGGTGCCCATCCTGGTCGAGCTGGACGGCGACGTAAACG
GCCACAAGTTCAGCGTGTCCGGCGAGGGCGAGGGCGATGCCACCTACGGCAAGCTGACCCTGAAGTTCAT
CTGCACCACCGGCAAGCTGCCCGTGCCCTGGCCCACCCTCGTGACCACCCTGACCTACGGCGTGCAGTGC
TTCAGCCGCTACCCCGACCACATGAAGCAGCACGACTTCTTCAAGTCCGCCATGCCCGAAGGCTACGTCC
AGGAGCGCACCATCTTCTTCAAGGACGACGGCAACTACAAGACCCGCGCCGAGGTGAAGTTCGAGGGCGA
CACCCTGGTGAACCGCATCGAGCTGAAGGGCATCGACTTCAAGGAGGACGGCAACATCCTGGGGCACAAG
CTGGAGTACAACTACAACAGCCACAACGTCTATATCATGGCCGACAAGCAGAAGAACGGCATCAAGGTGA
ACTTCAAGATCCGCCACAACATCGAGGACGGCAGCGTGCAGCTCGCCGACCACTACCAGCAGAACACCCC
CATCGGCGACGGCCCCGTGCTGCTGCCCGACAACCACTACCTGAGCACCCAGTCCGCCCTGAGCAAAGAC
CCCAACGAGAAGCGCGATCACATGGTCCTGCTGGAGTTCGTGACCGCCGCCGGGATCACTCTCGGCATGG
ACGAGCTGTACAAGCCAAGCTTGAATTCGATGGCCGACGAGAGCATCACGCGAATGAACCTGGCGGCCAT
CAAGAAGATCGACCCGTACGCCAAGGAGATCGTGGATTCGTCCTCGCACGTCGCCTTCTACACGTTCAAC
TCGTCGCAGAACGAGTGGGAAAAGACCGATGTGGAGGGAGCCTTCTTCATATACCACCGCAACGCGGAGC
CCTTTCACAGCATCTTCATCAACAACCGACTGAACACCACGTCCTTCGTGGAGCCCATCACCGGCAGCCT
GGAGCTGCAGTCGCAGCCGCCGTTCCTGCTCTACCGCAACGAGCGCTCGCGCATCCGCGGCTTCTGGTTC
TACAACAGCGAGGAGTGCGACCGCATCAGCGGCTTGGTGAACGGGCTGCTCAAGTCCAAGGATCAGGGAA
CGAATGGCCAGGCCCAGCGTCACGTCTCCGCGCCCCAGCAGCCAAAGCAGGACAGCAGCCAGCCGGCCAG
CATATTCAACATGCTGACCAAGGCCCAGAAGGACTACAATGCCCAGGTGAGCGGCGGGCAGCCGAAGACG
CCTTCGGCGGAGAACGTAACGGCCGGCAATGTGTTGAAGTTCTTCGAATCGGCCAAGCAGGCCACGGCAG
AGTCACTGTTCCACCGCGTCCAGCCGCTCTCCGTGGACCAGCTGGAGAAACAGCAGCGGGCAGCCACGCC
TGGCGAGGATCTGTTGCCCCCGGCAGGCAGGGACAATCACGAGAGCCGGCTGTCGCCCTTCCAGAAGATG
CAGCAGCTTAACATTCAGCTCCTGAGCGACCTGAAGATCGGTAAAAGCTACGCTACGGCTCAATCTCCGA
CAGTCGCCTAGGCGGCCGCTCGAGTCTAGAGGGCCCGCGGTTCGAAGGTAAGCCTATCCCTAACCCTCTC
CTCGGTCTCGATTCTACGCGTACCGGTCATCATCACCATCACCATTGAGTTTAAACCCGCTGATCAGCCT
CGACTGTGCCTTCTAAGGCCTGAGCTCGCTGATCAGCCTCGATCGAGGATCCAGACATGATAAGATACAT
TGATGAGTTTGGACAAACCACAACTAGAATGCAGTGAAAAAAATGCTTTATTTGTGAAATTTGTGATGCT
ATTGCTTTATTTGTAACCATTATAAGCTGCAATAAACAAGTTAACAACAACAATTGCATTCATTTTATGT
TTCAGGTTCAGGGGGAGGTGTGGGAGGTTTTTTAAAGCAAGTAAAACCTCTACAAATGTGGTATGGCTGA
TTATGATCAGTCGACCGATGCCCTTGAGAGCCTTCAACCCAGTCAGCTCCTTCCGGTGGGCGCGGGGCAT
GACTATCGTCGCCGCACTTATGACTGTCTTCTTTATCATGCAACTCGTAGGACAGGTGCCGGCAGCGCTC
TGGGTCATTTTCGGCGAGGACCGCTTTCGCTGGAGCGCGACGATGATCGGCCTGTCGCTTGCGGTATTCG
GAATCTTGCACGCCCTCGCTCAAGCCTTCGTCACTGGTCCCGCCACCAAACGTTTCGGCGAGAAGCAGGC
CATTATCGCCGGCATGGCGGCCGACGCGCTGGGCTACGTCTTGCTGGCGTTCGCGACGCGAGGCTGGATG
GCCTTCCCCATTATGATTCTTCTCGCTTCCGGCGGCATCGGGATGCCCGCGTTGCAGGCCATGCTGTCCA
GGCAGGTAGATGACGACCATCAGGGACAGCTTCAAGGATCGCTCGCGGCTCTTACCAGCCAGCAAAAGGC
CAGGAACCGTAAAAAGGCCGCGTTGCTGGCGTTTTTCCATAGGCTCCGCCCCCCTGACGAGCATCACAAA
AATCGACGCTCAAGTCAGAGGTGGCGAAACCCGACAGGACTATAAAGATACCAGGCGTTTCCCCCTGGAA
GCTCCCTCGTGCGCTCTCCTGTTCCGACCCTGCCGCTTACCGGATACCTGTCCGCCTTTCTCCCTTCGGG
AAGCGTGGCGCTTTCTCAATGCTCACGCTGTAGGTATCTCAGTTCGGTGTAGGTCGTTCGCTCCAAGCTG
GGCTGTGTGCACGAACCCCCCGTTCAGCCCGACCGCTGCGCCTTATCCGGTAACTATCGTCTTGAGTCCA
ACCCGGTAAGACACGACTTATCGCCACTGGCAGCAGCCACTGGTAACAGGATTAGCAGAGCGAGGTATGT
AGGCGGTGCTACAGAGTTCTTGAAGTGGTGGCCTAACTACGGCTACACTAGAAGGACAGTATTTGGTATC
TGCGCTCTGCTGAAGCCAGTTACCTTCGGAAAAAGAGTTGGTAGCTCTTGATCCGGCAAACAAACCACCG
CTGGTAGCGGTGGTTTTTTTGTTTGCAAGCAGCAGATTACGCGCAGAAAAAAAGGATCTCAAGAAGATCC
TTTGATCTTTTCTACGGGGTCTGACGCTCAGTGGAACGAAAACTCACGTTAAGGGATTTTGGTCATGAGA
TTATCAAAAAGGATCTTCACCTAGATCCTTTTAAATTAAAAATGAAGTTTTAAATCAATCTAAAGTATAT
ATGAGTAAACTTGGTCTGACAGTTACCAATGCTTAATCAGTGAGGCACCTATCTCAGCGATCTGTCTATT
TCGTTCATCCATAGTTGCCTGACTCCCCGTCGTGTAGATAACTACGATACGGGAGGGCTTACCATCTGGC
CCCAGTGCTGCAATGATACCGCGAGACCCACGCTCACCGGCTCCAGATTTATCAGCAATAAACCAGCCAG
CCGGAAGGGCCGAGCGCAGAAGTGGTCCTGCAACTTTATCCGCCTCCATCCAGTCTATTAATTGTTGCCG
GGAAGCTAGAGTAAGTAGTTCGCCAGTTAATAGTTTGCGCAACGTTGTTGCCATTGCTGCAGGCATCGTG
GTGTCACGCTCGTCGTTTGGTATGGCTTCATTCAGCTCCGGTTCCCAACGATCAAGGCGAGTTACATGAT
CCCCCATGTTGTGCAAAAAAGCGGTTAGCTCCTTCGGTCCTCCGATCGTTGTCAGAAGTAAGTTGGCCGC
AGTGTTATCACTCATGGTTATGGCAGCACTGCATAATTCTCTTACTGTCATGCCATCCGTAAGATGCTTT
TCTGTGACTGGTGAGTACTCAACCAAGTCATTCTGAGAATAGTGTATGCGGCGACCGAGTTGCTCTTGCC
CGGCGTCAACACGGGATAATACCGCGCCACATAGCAGAACTTTAAAAGTGCTCATCATTGGAAAACGTTC
TTCGGGGCGAAAACTCTCAAGGATCTTACCGCTGTTGAGATCCAGTTCGATGTAACCCACTCGTGCACCC
AACTGATCTTCAGCATCTTTTACTTTCACCAGCGTTTCTGGGTGAGCAAAAACAGGAAGGCAAAATGCCG
CAAAAAAGGGAATAAGGGCGACACGGAAATGTTGAATACTCATACTCTTCCTTTTTCAATATTATTGAAG
CATTTATCAGGGTTATTGTCTCATGAGCGGATACATATTTGAATGTATTTAGAAAAATAAACAAATAGGG
GTTCCGCGCACATTTCCCCGAAAAGTGCCACCTGACGTCTAAGAAACCATTATTATCATGACATTAACCT
ATAAAAATAGGCGTATCACGAGGCCCTTTCGT
Features (pLannotate 1.2.2; 9 found; start..end, strand, type, name):
     56..2568    +  promoter       Ac5 promoter: Drosophila melanogaster actin 5C promoter
   2588..3304    +  CDS            EGFP: EGFP is a basic (constitutively fluorescent) green fluorescent protein published in 1996, derived from Aequorea victoria. It is reported to be a rapidly-maturing weak dimer with moderate acid sensitivity.
   4177..4218    +  CDS            V5 tag: epitope tag from simian virus 5
   4318..4452    -  polyA_signal   SV40 poly(A) signal: SV40 polyadenylation signal
   4475..4559    -  CDS            large T antigen (fragment): large T antigen from SV40 (simian virus 40)
   4560..5030    +  CDS            TcR (fragment): tetracycline efflux protein; tet; confers resistance to tetracycline
   5074..5662    -  rep_origin     ori: high-copy-number ColE1/pMB1/pBR322/pUC origin of replication
   5833..6693    -  CDS            AmpR: β-lactamase; bla; confers resistance to ampicillin, carbenicillin, and related antibiotics
   6694..6798    -  promoter       AmpR promoter: bla
