[The description below was written by a language model from this plasmid's Addgene catalogue record and pLannotate feature annotations shown in this document.]
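Description:
pAc5.1B-EGFP-DmDCP1_1-273_A is a 6,892 nt insect expression plasmid for producing an EGFP-tagged fragment of the Drosophila melanogaster decapping factor DCP1 (Dcp1, CG11183). The catalogue lists the backbone as unknown, although the name and feature layout point to a pAc5.1-type vector. Expression is driven by the D. melanogaster actin 5C (Ac5) promoter, a strong constitutive promoter commonly used in cultured fly cells. The EGFP coding sequence lies directly downstream of the promoter. The unannotated stretch between EGFP and the V5 epitope tag is about the right length for residues 1–273 of DCP1, which would give an N-terminal EGFP fusion, but the feature table does not annotate the insert itself. The record also does not state whether the downstream V5 tag is read in frame with the insert or is cut off by a stop codon. An SV40 polyadenylation signal follows the cassette. The short large T antigen and tetracycline-resistance fragments annotated nearby appear to be non-functional backbone remnants.

In bacteria, the plasmid replicates from a ColE1/pUC-type origin and is selected with ampicillin through the β-lactamase gene and its own promoter. The catalogue describes it as low copy, whereas the origin annotation describes a high-copy type. No selectable marker for insect cells is annotated, so the construct seems suited to transient transfection or to co-transfection with a separate selection plasmid.

The stated purpose is simply insect expression of DmDCP1 1–273. A fluorescently tagged truncation of this kind could plausibly be used for localisation, domain-mapping or co-immunoprecipitation experiments on mRNA decapping factors, though the record does not specify an application. The depositor also notes that the supplied sequence may be theoretical rather than fully verified.
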