Addgene plasmid #145845: pAc5.1B-EGFP-DmDCP1_1-273_A
Purpose: Insect Expression of DmDCP1_1-273
Depositing lab: Elisa Izaurralde. Depositing organization: Max Planck Institute for Developmental Biology.
Backbone
  Vector backbone: Unknown
  Vector type: Insect Expression
Growth in bacteria
  Bacterial resistance: Ampicillin, 100 μg/mL
  Growth temperature: 37°C
  Growth strain: DH5alpha
  Copy number: Low Copy
Gene/Insert
  Gene/Insert name: DmDCP1_1-273
  Species: D. melanogaster (fly)
  Entrez Gene: Dcp1 (a.k.a. anon-WO0118547.163, CG11183, Dcp-1, DCP1, Dcp1p, dDcp1, dDCP1, Dmel\CG11183)
  Cloning method: Unknown
Terms and licenses: Academic/Nonprofit Terms; Industry Terms: Not Available to Industry
Depositor comments: Plasmids from this collection were made available to the research community and donated after the lab closed. Please note that the sequence provided by the depositing laboratory may be theoretical/predicted or based on Sanger sequencing results. There may be discrepancies between sequencing results obtained by Addgene and the depositor sequence. If an Addgene verified sequence is not available, please contact before placing your order to request that our lab fully sequence the plasmid.
How to cite: pAc5.1B-EGFP-DmDCP1_1-273_A was a gift from Elisa Izaurralde (Addgene plasmid # 145845 ; http://n2t.net/addgene:145845 ; RRID:Addgene_145845)
